Addgene plasmid #19001: pAK02
Depositing lab: Jay Keasling. Depositing organization: University of California, Berkeley. Publication: Regulatable arabinose-inducible gene expression system with consistent control in all cells of a culture. Khlebnikov A, Risa O, Skaug T, Carrier TA, Keasling JD. J Bacteriol. 2000 Dec . 182(24):7029-34. 10.1128/JB.182.24.7029-7034.2000 PubMed 11092865.
Backbone
  Vector backbone: pMMB207
  Vector type: Bacterial Expression, Synthetic Biology
Growth in bacteria
  Bacterial resistance: Chloramphenicol, 25 μg/mL
  Growth temperature: 37°C
  Growth strain: DH5alpha
  Copy number: Low Copy
Gene/Insert
  Gene/Insert name: arabinose transporter araE under control of Ptac (alt names: araE; Ptac)
  Species: E. coli
  Entrez Gene: araE
  Cloning method: Restriction Enzyme
  Sequencing primers: 5′ n/a
Terms and licenses: Academic/Nonprofit Terms; Industry Terms: Not Available to Industry
How to cite: pAK02 was a gift from Jay Keasling (Addgene plasmid # 19001 ; http://n2t.net/addgene:19001 ; RRID:Addgene_19001)
