[The description below was written by a language model from this plasmid's Addgene catalogue record.]
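Description:
pAK02 is a low-copy bacterial expression plasmid built on the pMMB207 backbone and maintained in E. coli under chloramphenicol selection. The record classifies it as a bacterial expression and synthetic biology vector. It provides no feature table, so the origin of replication, any repressor gene and other backbone elements are not stated here and cannot be described in detail.

The payload is the E. coli araE gene, which encodes the low-affinity, high-capacity arabinose transporter, inserted by restriction cloning under control of the Ptac promoter. Ptac is a hybrid trp/lac promoter that is repressed by LacI and typically induced with IPTG, so araE expression from this plasmid is uncoupled from its native arabinose-dependent regulation. This matters because, in wild-type cells, arabinose induces its own uptake machinery. That positive feedback produces all-or-none behaviour at subsaturating inducer levels, with a mixed population of fully induced and uninduced cells.

Supplying the transporter from an arabinose-independent promoter lets all cells take up arabinose comparably. As the title of the associated publication indicates, the aim is a regulatable arabinose-inducible expression system with consistent control in every cell of a culture. pAK02 would therefore typically be used as a helper plasmid alongside a separate construct carrying a gene of interest under an arabinose-responsive promoter such as PBAD, giving graded, homogeneous induction across the population. The record does not specify the companion reporter or expression plasmids or the host strain genotype needed for this application.
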