>Addgene plasmid #19001 | pAK02 | addgene partial sequence | sequence record 24831 | M13-pUC-rev
NNNNNNNCTNACTCTCTGCTGGCAGGNNAAANTGGTTACTATCAATACGGAATCTGCTTTAACGCCACGT
TCTTTGCGGGATACGCGGCGTATGAATATGTTTGTTTCGGTAGCTGCTGCGGTCGCAGGATTGTTATTTG
GTCTTGATATCGGCGTAATCGCCGGAGCGTTGCCGTTCATTACCGATCACTTTGTGCTGACCAGTCGTTT
GCAGGAATGGGTGGTTAGTAGCATGATGCTCGGTGCAGCAATTGGTGCGCTGTTTAATGGTTGGCTGTCG
TTCCGCCTGGGGCGTAAATACAGCCTGATGGCGGGGGCCATCCTGTTTGTACTCGGTTCTATAGGGTCCG
CTTTTGCGACCAGCGTAGAGATGTTAATCGCCGCTCGTGTGGTGCTGGGCATTGCTGTCGGGATCGCGTC
TTACACCGCTCCTCTGTATCTTTCTGAAATGGCAAGTGAAAACATTCGCGGTAAGATGATCAGTATGTAC
CAGTTGATGGTCACACTCGGCATCGTGCTGGCGTTTTTATCCGATACAGCGTTCAGTTATAGCGGTAACT
GGCGCGCAATGTTGGGGGTTCTTGCTTTACCAGCAGTTCTGCTGATTATTNNNNNNTNNNNNNNNNNNNN
ANNNNNNNNNNNNGGNTGGCGNAAAAGGGGCGTCATATTGAGGCGGAAGAAGTATTGCGTATGCTGCGCG
ATACGTCGGAAAAAGCGCGAGAAGAACTCNACGAANTCGTGAAANNTGAANTTAAACAGGGCGGTTGGGC
ACTGTTTAANNNCAACCGTANCNTCCGTCNNGCTGNNNTTNNNCGGTATGNNGNTGCAGGNNNNNCANCA
GTTNNNNNNGTNNNAANNTNNNNNNNNNNNNNNNNNNN
